>Addgene plasmid #36135 | PcDNA-DEST53-CypB-Del3 N-term GFP | depositor partial sequence | sequence record 44805 | PcDNA-DEST53-CypB-Del3 N-term GFP sequence 1173 bps
ACCAGTGGGGGCAAGTCACCGTCAGGTGTATTTTGACCTACGAATTGGAGATGAAGATGTAGGCCGGGTG
ATCTTTGGTCTCTTCGGAAAGACTGTTCCAAAAACAGTGGATAATTTTGTGGCCTTAGCTACAGGAGAGA
AAGGATTTGGCTACAAAAACAGCAAATTCCATCGTGTAATCAAGGACTTCATGATCCAGGGCGGAGACTT
CACCAGGGGAGATGGCACAGGAGGAAAGAGCATCTACGGTGAGCGCTTCCCCGATGAGAACTTCAAACTG
AAGCACTACGGGCCTGGCTGGGTGAGCATGGCCAACGCAGGCAAAGACACCAACGGCTCCCAGTTCTTCA
TCACGACAGTCAAGACAGCCTGGCTAGATGGCAAGCATGTGGTGTTTGGCAAAGTTCTAGAGGGCATGGA
GGTGGTGCGGAAGGTGGAGAGCACCAAGACAGACAGCCGGGATAAACCCCTGAAGGATGTGATCATCGCA
GACTGCGGCAAGATCGAGGTGGTGAAGCCCTTTGCCATCGCCAAGGAGTAGAACCCAGCTTTCTTGTACA
AAGTTGGCATTATAAGAAAGCATTGCTTATCAATTTGTTGCAACGAACAGGTCACTATCAGTCAAAATAA
AATCATTATTTGCCATCCAGCTGATATCCCCTATAGTGAGTCGTATTACATGGTCATAGCTGTTTCCTGG
CAGCTCTGGCCCGTGTCTCAAAATCTCTGATGTTACATTGCACAAGATAAAAATATATCATCATGAACAA
TAAAACTGTCTGCTTACATAAACAGTAATACAAGGGGTGTTATGAGCCATATTCAACGGGAAACGTCGAG
GCCGCGATTAAATTCCAACATGGATGCTGATTTATATGGGGTATAAATGGGCTCGCGATAATGTCGGGCA
ATTCAGGTGCGACAATCTATCGCTTGTATGGGAAGCCCGGATGCGCCAGAGTTGTTTCTGAAACATTGGC
AAAGGGTAGCGTTGGCCATGATGTTACAATGGAGATGATCAGACTAAAACCGGGCTGACGGAAATTTATG
CCTTCCTTCCGACCAATCAGCATTTTATCCGGTACTCCTGGAATGATGCCATGGTTACCCACCACTGCCG
ACCCCAGGAACAACATGCATTCAGGTATATAAAACAAATATTCCTGATATTCA
