>Addgene plasmid #36135 | PcDNA-DEST53-CypB-Del3 N-term GFP | depositor partial sequence | sequence record 44806 | PcDNA-DEST53-CypB-Del3 N-term GFP sequence 879 bps
CACCCTCCGGGGGCCGTTGCTTCACAACGTTCAAATCCGCTCCCGGCGGATTTGTCTTACTCAGGAGAGC
GTTCACCGACAAACAACAGATAAAACGAAAAGGCCCAGTCTTCCGACTGAGCCTTTCGTTTTATTTGATG
CCTGGCAGTTCCCTACTCTCGCGTTAACGCTAGCATGGATGTTTTCCCAGTCACGACGTTGTAAAACGAC
GGCCAGTCTTAAGCTCGGGCCCCAAATAATGATTTTATTTTGACTGATAGTGACCTGTTCGTTGCAACAA
ATTGATGAGCAATGCTTTTTTATAATGCCAACTTTGTACAAAAAAGCAGGCTTCACCATGGGGCCCAAAG
TCACCGTCAAGGTGTATTTTGACCTACGAATTGGAGATGAAGATGTAGGCCGGGTGATCTTTGGTCTCTT
CGGAAAGACTGTTCCAAAAACAGTGGATAATTTTGTGGCCTTAGCTACAGGAGAGAAAGGATTTGGCTAC
AAAAACAGCAAATTCCATCGTGTAATCAAGGACTTCATGATCCAGGGCGGAGACTTCACCAGGGGAGATG
GCACAGGAGGAAAGAGCATCTACGGTGAGCGCTTCCCCGATGAGAACTTCAAACTGAAGCACTACGGGCC
TGGCTGGGTGAGCATGGCCAACGCAGGCAAAGACACCAACGGCTCCCAGTTCTTCATCACGACAGTCAAG
ACAGCCTGGCTAGATGGCAAGCATGTGGTGTTTGGCAAAGTTCTAGAGGGCATGGAGGTGGTGCGGAAGG
TGGAGAGCACCAAGACAGACAGCCGGGATAAACCCCTGAAGGATGTGATCATCGCAGACTGCGGCAAGAT
CGAGGTGGTGAAGCCCTTGCCATCGCCACGGAAATGGCG
