>Addgene plasmid #36135 | PcDNA-DEST53-CypB-Del3 N-term GFP | addgene partial sequence | sequence record 53867 | GFP-F 5'-GGTCCTTCTTGAGTTTGTAAC-3'
AAAGCGGTTCCGGACCGGATCAAACAAGTTTGTACAAAAAAGCAGGCTTCACCATGGGGCCCAAAGTCAC
CGTCAAGGTGTATTTTGACCTACGAATTGGAGATGAAGATGTAGGCCGGGTGATCTTTGGTCTCTTCGGA
AAGACTGTTCCAAAAACAGTGGATAATTTTGTGGCCTTAGCTACAGGAGAGAAAGGATTTGGCTACAAAA
ACAGCAAATTCCATCGTGTAATCAAGGACTTCATGATCCAGGGCGGAGACTTCACCAGGGGAGATGGCAC
AGGAGGAAAGAGCATCTACGGTGAGCGCTTCCCCGATGAGAACTTCAAACTGAAGCACTACGGGCCTGGC
TGGGTGAGCATGGCCAACGCAGGCAAAGACACCAACGGCTCCCAGTTCTTCATCACGACAGTCAAGACAG
CCTGGCTAGATGGCAAGCATGTGGTGTTTGGCAAAGTTCTAGAGGGCATGGAGGTGGTGCGGAAGGTGGA
GAGCACCAAGACAGACAGCCGGGATAAACCCCTGAAGGATGTGATCATCGCAGACTGCGGCAAGATCGAG
GTGGAGAAGCCCCTTGCATCGCCAAGGAGTAGAACCCAGCTTTCTTGTACAAAGTGGTGATAATTAATTA
AGATAAACCCGCTGATCAGCCTCGACTGTGCCTTCTAGTTGCCAGCCATCTGTTGTTTGCCCCTCCCCCG
TGCCTTCCTTGACCCTGGAAGGTGCCACTCCCACTGTCCTTTCCTAATAAAATGAGGAAATTGCATCGCA
TTGTCTGAGTAGGTGTCATTCTATTCTGGGGGGTGGGGTGGGGCAGGACAGCAAGGGGGAGGATTGGGAA
GACAATAGCAGGCATGCTGGGGATGCGGTGGGCTCTATGGCTTCTGAGGCGGAAA
