[The description below was written by a language model from this plasmid's Addgene catalogue record.]
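Description:
PcDNA-DEST53-CypB-Del3 N-term GFP is a mammalian expression plasmid built on the Invitrogen pcDNA-DEST53 Gateway destination backbone. It is maintained in E. coli as a high-copy plasmid under ampicillin selection. It also carries a neomycin resistance marker, so transfected mammalian cells can be selected with G418, for example to establish stable lines. No feature table is supplied with the record, so the details of origins, polyadenylation signals and recombination scars are not documented here. The listed 3′ sequencing primer does suggest that a BGH terminator region lies downstream of the insert.

The payload is a truncated form of human cyclophilin B (PPIB, peptidyl-prolyl cis-trans isomerase B) containing only amino acids 39–210. It was introduced by Gateway recombination and is expressed from the strong constitutive CMV promoter. The backbone supplies GFP at the N terminus, so the product is a GFP–CypB fusion that can be followed by fluorescence microscopy in living or fixed cells. The "Del3" name indicates that it is one of a set of deletion variants. Removing the first 38 residues takes away the N-terminal portion of the protein, and comparing this mutant with other versions should show how that region affects where the protein localises. The associated study concerns the spatiotemporal behaviour of nuclear cyclophilin B and its possible role in RNA transcription. The construct is therefore best understood as a tool for mapping which parts of cyclophilin B determine its subcellular and nuclear distribution and dynamics.
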