Addgene plasmid #36135: PcDNA-DEST53-CypB-Del3 N-term GFP
Depositing lab: Patrick Van Oostveldt. Depositing organization: University of Ghent. Publication: Spatiotemporal behavior of nuclear cyclophilin B indicates a role in RNA transcription. Dieriks B, Van Oostveldt P. Int J Mol Med. 2012 Mar 13. doi: 10.3892/ijmm.2012.937. PubMed 22426501.
Backbone
  Vector backbone: pcDNA-DEST53
  Backbone manufacturer: Invitrogen
  Backbone size w/o insert (bp): 7767
  Vector type: Mammalian Expression
  Selectable markers: Neomycin (select with G418)
Growth in bacteria
  Bacterial resistance: Ampicillin, 100 μg/mL
  Growth temperature: 37°C
  Growth strain: DH5alpha
  Copy number: High Copy
Gene/Insert
  Gene/Insert name: cyclophilin B (alt name: Peptidyl-prolyl cis-trans isomerase B)
  Species: H. sapiens (human)
  Mutation: contains amino acids 39-210 of cyclophilin B
  Entrez Gene: PPIB (a.k.a. CYP-S1, CYPB, HEL-S-39, OI9, SCYLP)
  Promoter: CMV
  Tag / fusion protein: GFP (N terminal on backbone)
  Cloning method: Gateway Cloning
  Sequencing primers: 5′ CMV-F; 3′ BGH-rev
Terms and licenses: Academic/Nonprofit Terms; Industry Terms: Not Available to Industry
How to cite: PcDNA-DEST53-CypB-Del3 N-term GFP was a gift from Patrick Van Oostveldt (Addgene plasmid # 36135 ; http://n2t.net/addgene:36135 ; RRID:Addgene_36135)
